>Addgene plasmid #163340 | pMY-Ly6G-P2A-PuroR-HA-Rluc_miR | addgene full sequence | sequence record 322050 | Addgene NGS Result
CCCGAAAAGTGCCACCTGCATAATGAAAGACCCCACCTGTAGGTTTGGCAAGCTAGCTTAAGTAACGCCA
TTTTGCAAGGCATGGAAAAATACATAACTGAGAATAGAAAAGTTCAGATCAAGGTCAGGAACAGATGGAA
CAGCTGAATATGGGCCAAACAGGATATCTGTGGTAAGCAGTTCCTGCCCCGGCTCAGGGCCAAGAACAGA
TGGAACAGCTGAATATGGGCCAAACAGGATATCTGTGGTAAGCAGTTCCTGCCCCGGCTCAGGGCCAAGA
ACAGATGGTCCCCAGATGCGGTCCAGCCCTCAGCAGTTTCTAGAGAACCATCAGATGTTTCCAGGGTGCC
CCAAGGACCTGAAATGACCCTGTGCCTTATTTGAACTAACCAATCAGTTCGCTTCTCGCTTCTGTTCGCG
CGCTTCTGCTCCCCGAGCTCAATAAAAGAGCCCACAACCCCTCACTCGGCGCGCCAGTCCTCCGATTGAC
TGAGTCGCCCGGGTACCCGTATTCCCAATAAAGCCTCTTGCTGTTTGCATCCGAATCGTGGACTCGCTGA
TCCTTGGGAGGGTCTCCTCAGATTGATTGACTGCCCACCTCGGGGGTCTTTCATTTGGAGGTTCCACCGA
GATTTGGAGACCCCTGCCCAGGGACCACCGACCCCCCCGCCGGGAGGTAAGCTGGCCAGCGGTCGTTTCG
TGTCTGTCTCTGTCTTTGTGCGTGTTTGTGCCGGCATCTAATGTTTGCGCCTGCGTCTGTACTAGTTAGC
TAACTAGCTCTGTATCTGGCGGACCCGTGGTGGAACTGACGAGTTCGGAACACCCGGCCGCAACCCTGGG
AGACGTCCCAGGGACTTCGGGGGCCGTTTTTGTGGCCCGACCTGAGTCCAAAAATCCCGATCGTTTTGGA
CTCTTTGGTGCACCCCCCTAATAGGAGGGATATGTGGTTCTGGTAGGAGACGAGAACCTAAAACAGTTCC
CGCCTCCGTCTGAATTTTTGCTTTCGGTTTGGGACCGAAGCCGCGCCGCGCGTCTTGTCTGCTGCAGCAT
CGTTCTGTGTTGTCTCTGTCTGACTGTGTTTCTGTATTTGTCTGAAAATTAGGGCCAGACTGTTACCACT
CCCTTAAGTTTGACCTTAGGTCACTGGAAAGATGTCGAGCGGATCGCTCACAACCAGTCGGTAGATGTCA
AGAAGAGACGTTGGGTTACCTTCTGCTCTGCAGAATGGCCAACCTTTAACGTCGGATGGCCGCGAGACGG
CACCTTTAACCGAGACCTCATCACCCAGGTTAAGATCAAGGTCTTTTCACCTGGCCCGCATGGACACCCA
GACCAGGTCCCCTACATCGTGACCTGGGAAGCCTTGGCTTTTGACCCCCCTCCCTGGGTCAAGCCCTTTG
TACACCCTAAGCCTCCGCCTCCTCTTCCTCCATCCGCCCCGTCTCTCCCCCTTGAACCTCCTCGTTCGAC
CCCGCCTCGATCCTCCCTTTATCCAGCCCTCACTCCTTCTCTAGGCGCCCCCATATGGCCATATGAGATC
TTATATGGGGCACCCCCGCCCCTTGTAAACTTCCCTGACCCTGACATGACAAGAGTTACTAACAGCCCCT
CTCTCCAAGCTCACTTACAGGCTCTCTACTTAGTCCAGCACGAAGTCTGGAGACCTCTGGCGGCAGCCTA
CCAAGAACAACTGGACCGACCGGCCGGTGGTACCTCACCCTTACCGAGTCGGCGACACAGTGTGGGTCCG
CCGACACCAGACTAAGAACCTAGAACCTCGCTGGAAAGGACCTTACACAGTCCTGCTGACCACCCCCACC
GCCCTCAAAGTAGACGGCATCGCAGCTTGGATACACGCCGCCCACGTGAAGGCTGCCGACCCCGGGGGTG
GACCATCCTCTAGACTGCCGGATCTAGCTAGTTAATTAACTCCGTGGATCCGGTCGTGCGGCCGCACGGA
AACGCGTGCCACCATGGACACCTGTCATATCGCCAAGAGCTGCGTGCTGATCCTGCTGGTGGTTCTGCTG
TGTGCCGAGCGAGCACAGGGACTGGAGTGCTACAACTGTATCGGCGTGCCACCTGAGACAAGCTGCAACA
CCACCACCTGTCCTTTCAGCGACGGCTTCTGTGTGGCCCTGGAAATCGAAGTGATCGTGGACAGCCACCG
CAGCAAAGTGAAGTCCAACCTGTGCCTGCCTATCTGCCCCACCACACTGGACAACACCGAGATCACAGGC
AACGCCGTGAACGTGAAAACCTACTGCTGCAAAGAGGACCTCTGCAACGCCGCTGTTCCAACAGGCGGAA
GCTCTTGGACAATGGCTGGCGTGCTGCTGTTCAGCCTGGTGTCTGTTCTGCTGCAGACCTTCCTGGGCAG
CGGCGTCGACGCCACAAACTTCAGCCTGCTGAGACAGGCTGGCGACGTGGAAGAGAATCCTGGACCTATG
ACCGAGTACAAGCCCACGGTGCGCCTCGCCACCCGCGACGACGTCCCCAGGGCCGTACGCACCCTCGCCG
CCGCGTTCGCCGACTACCCCGCCACGCGCCACACCGTCGATCCGGACCGCCACATCGAGCGGGTCACCGA
GCTGCAAGAACTCTTCCTCACGCGCGTCGGGCTCGACATCGGCAAGGTGTGGGTCGCGGACGACGGCGCC
GCGGTGGCGGTCTGGACCACGCCGGAGAGCGTCGAAGCGGGGGCGGTGTTCGCCGAGATCGGCCCGCGCA
TGGCCGAGTTGAGCGGTTCCCGGCTGGCCGCGCAGCAACAGATGGAAGGCCTCCTGGCGCCGCACCGGCC
CAAGGAGCCCGCGTGGTTCCTGGCCACCGTCGGCGTCTCGCCCGACCACCAGGGCAAGGGTCTGGGCAGC
GCCGTCGTGCTCCCCGGAGTGGAGGCGGCCGAGCGCGCCGGGGTGCCCGCCTTCCTGGAGACCTCCGCGC
CCCGCAACCTCCCCTTCTACGAGCGGCTCGGCTTCACCGTCACCGCCGACGTCGAGGTGCCCGAAGGACC
GCGCACCTGGTGCATGACCCGCAAGCCCGGTGCCGGCAGCGGCTACCCTTACGATGTGCCTGATTACGCC
TGACCTGCAGGTTTCTGAAGCTTTGTTTGAATGAGGCTTCAGTACTTTACAGAATCGTTGCCTGCACATC
TTGGAAACACTTGCTGGGATTACTTCTTCAGGTTAACCCAACAGAAGGCTCGAGAAGGTATATTGCTGTT
GACAGTGAGCGCAGGAATTATAATGCTTATCTATAGTGAAGCCACAGATGTATAGATAAGCATTATAATT
CCTATGCCTACTGCCTCGGACTTCAAGGGGCTAGAATTCAAGGGGCTACTTTAGGAGCAATTATCTTGTT
TACTAAAACTGAATACCTTGCTATCTCTTTGATACATTTTTACAAAGCTGAATTAAAATGGTATAAATTA
AATCACTTTATCGATTGCATTGGGTCGACCGGGCCGCCAGCACAGTGGTCGATCGAGGGGGGGCCCGCGA
TTAGTCCAATTTGTTAAAGACAGGATATCAGTGGTCCAGGCTCTAGTTTTGACTCAACAATATCACCAGC
TGAAGCCTATAGAGTACGAGCCATAGATAGAATAAAAGATTTTATTTAGTCTCCAGAAAAAGGGGGGAAT
GAAAGACCCCACCTGTAGGTTTGGCAAGCTAGCTTAAGTAACGCCATTTTGCAAGGCATGGAAAATACAT
AACTGAGAATAGAGAAGTTCAGATCAAGGTTAGGAACAGAGAGACAGCAGAATATGGGCCAAACAGGATA
TCTGTGGTAAGCAGTTCCTGCCCCGGCTCAGGGCCAAGAACAGTTGGAACAGCAGAATATGGGCCAAACA
GGATATCTGTGGTAAGCAGTTCCTGCCCCGGCTCAGGGCCAAGAACAGATGGTCCCCAGATGCGGTCCCG
CCCTCAGCAGTTTCTAGAGAACCATCAGATGTTTCCAGGGTGCCCCAAGGACCTGAAATGACCCTGTGCC
TTATTTGAACTAACCAATCAGTTCGCTTCTCGCTTCTGTTCGCGCGCTTCTGCTCCCCGAGCTCAATAAA
AGAGCCCACAACCCCTCACTCGGCGCGCCAGTCCTCCGATAGACTGCGTCGCCCGGGTACCCGTGTATCC
AATAAACCCTCTTGCAGTTGCATCCGACTTGTGGTCTCGCTGTTCCTTGGGAGGGTCTCCTCTGAGTGAT
TGACTACCCGTCAGCGGGGGTCTTTCACATGCAGCATGTATCAAAATTAATTTGGTTTTTTTTCTTAAGT
ATTTACATTAAATGGCCATAGTTGCATTAATGAATCGGCCAACGCGCGGGGAGAGGCGGTTTGCGTATTG
GGCGCTCTTCCGCTTCCTCGCTCACTGACTCGCTGCGCTCGGTCGTTCGGCTGCGGCGAGCGGTATCAGC
TCACTCAAAGGCGGTAATACGGTTATCCACAGAATCAGGGGATAACGCAGGAAAGAACATGTGAGCAAAA
GGCCAGCAAAAGGCCAGGAACCGTAAAAAGGCCGCGTTGCTGGCGTTTTTCCATAGGCTCCGCACCCCTG
ACGAGCATCACAAAAATCGACGCTCAAGTCAGAGGTGGCGAAACCCGACAGGACTATAAAGATACCAGGC
GTTTCCCCCTGGAAGCTCCCTCGTGCGCTCTCCTGTTCCGACCCTGCCGCTTACCGGATACCTGTCCGCC
TTTCTCCCTTCGGGAAGCGTGGCGCTTTCTCATAGCTCACGCTGTAGGTATCTCAGTTCGGTGTAGGTCG
TTCGCTCCAAGCTGGGCTGTGTGCACGAACCCCCCGTTCAGCCCGACCGCTGCGCCTTATCCGGTAACTA
TCGTCTTGAGTCCAACCCGGTAAGACACGACTTATCGCCACTGGCAGCAGCCACTGGTAACAGGATTAGC
AGAGCGAGGTATGTAGGCGGTGCTACAGAGTTCTTGAAGTGGTGGCCTAACTACGGCTACACTAGAAGAA
CAGTATTTGGTATCTGCGCTCTGCTGAAGCCAGTTACCTTCGGAAAAAGAGTTGGTAGCTCTTGATCCGG
CAAACAAACCACCGCTGGTAGCGGTGGTTTTTTTGTTTGCAAGCAGCAGATTACGCGCAGAAAAAAAGGA
TCTCAAGAAGATCCTTTGATCTTTTCTACGGGGTCTGACGCTCAGTGGAACGAAAACTCACGTTAAGGGA
TTTTGGTCATGAGATTATCAAAAAGGATCTTCACCTAGATCCTTTTGCGGCCGGCCGCAAATCAATCTAA
AGTATATATGAGTAAACTTGGTCTGACAGTTACCAATGCTTAATCAGTGAGGCACCTATCTCAGCGATCT
GTCTATTTCGTTCATCCATAGTTGCCTGACTCCCCGTCGTGTAGATAACTACGATACGGGAGGGCTTACC
ATCTGGCCCCAGTGCTGCAATGATACCGCGAGACCCACGCTCACCGGCTCCAGATTTATCAGCAATAAAC
CAGCCAGCCGGAAGGGCCGAGCGCAGAAGTGGTCCTGCAACTTTATCCGCCTCCATCCAGTCTATTAATT
GTTGCCGGGAAGCTAGAGTAAGTAGTTCGCCAGTTAATAGTTTGCGCAACGTTGTTGCCATTGCTACAGG
CATCGTGGTGTCACGCTCGTCGTTTGGTATGGCTTCATTCAGCTCCGGTTCCCAACGATCAAGGCGAGTT
ACATGATCCCCCATGTTGTGCAAAAAAGCGGTTAGCTCCTTCGGTCCTCCGATCGTTGTCAGAAGTAAGT
TGGCCGCAGTGTTATCACTCATGGTTATGGCAGCACTGCATAATTCTCTTACTGTCATGCCATCCGTAAG
ATGCTTTTCTGTGACTGGTGAGTACTCAACCAAGTCATTCTGAGAATAGTGTATGCGGCGACCGAGTTGC
TCTTGCCCGGCGTCAATACGGGATAATACCGCGCCACATAGCAGAACTTTAAAAGTGCTCATCATTGGAA
AACGTTCTTCGGGGCGAAAACTCTCAAGGATCTTACCGCTGTTGAGATCCAGTTCGATGTAACCCACTCG
TGCACCCAACTGATCTTCAGCATCTTTTACTTTCACCAGCGTTTCTGGGTGAGCAAAAACAGGAAGGCAA
AATGCCGCAAAAAAGGGAATAAGGGCGACACGGAAATGTTGAATACTCATACTCTTCCTTTTTCAATATT
ATTGAAGCATTTATCAGGGTTATTGTCTCATGAGCGGATACATATTTGAATGTATTTAGAAAAATAAACA
AATAGGGGTTCCGCGCACATTTC
Features (pLannotate 1.2.2; 14 found; start..end, strand, type, name):
     22..615     +  LTR            LTR: long terminal repeat from Moloney murine leukemia virus
    746..1044    +  misc_feature   MMLV Ψ (fragment): packaging signal of Moloney murine leukemia virus (MMLV)
   1103..1519    +  CDS            gag (truncated): truncated Moloney murine leukemia virus (MMLV) gag gene lacking the start codon
   1529..1907    +  misc_feature   pol region: Moloney murine leukemia virus (MMLV) pol region containing the splice acceptor site
   1974..2375    +  CDS            Ly6g: LY6G_MOUSE - Experimental evidence at transcript level: Swiss-Prot protein existence level 2. From Mus musculus (Mouse).
   2448..3044    +  CDS            PuroR (fragment): puromycin N-acetyltransferase; pac from Streptomyces; confers resistance to puromycin
   3107..3200    +  ncRNA          5' miR-30a: sequence upstream of the 71-nt precursor of the human miR-30a microRNA (Zeng et al., 2002) miRNA
   3327..3439    +  ncRNA          3' miR-30a: sequence downstream of the 71-nt precursor of the human miR-30a microRNA (Zeng et al., 2002) miRNA
   3498..3596    +  CDS            env (fragment): murine leukemia virus gPr80 envelope polyprotein precursor; env; proteolytically cleaved into gp70SU and p15TM subunits
   3638..4227    +  LTR            LTR: long terminal repeat from Moloney murine leukemia virus
   4293..4345    -  CDS            lacI (fragment): lac repressor; lacI; The lac repressor binds to the lac operator to inhibit transcription in E. coli. This inhibition can be relieved by adding lactose or isopropyl-β-D-thiogalactopyranoside (IPTG).
   4528..5116    -  rep_origin     ori: high-copy-number ColE1/pMB1/pBR322/pUC origin of replication
   5280..6140    -  CDS            AmpR: β-lactamase; bla; confers resistance to ampicillin, carbenicillin, and related antibiotics
   6141..6245    -  promoter       AmpR promoter: bla
