[The description below was written by a language model from this plasmid's Addgene catalogue record and pLannotate feature annotations shown in this document.]
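Description:
pMY-Ly6G-P2A-PuroR-HA-Rluc_miR is a 6.3 kb gammaretroviral vector built on the pMY backbone, designed as the non-targeting control in a microRNA-based knockdown system for mammalian cells; the associated work describes a retroviral toolbox for primary lymphocytes. The proviral region is framed by two Moloney murine leukemia virus LTRs. Downstream of the 5′ LTR lie the Ψ packaging signal, a truncated gag lacking its start codon, and a pol segment carrying the splice acceptor. These elements support packaging of the genomic RNA into virions, when gag, pol and env are supplied in trans, and allow the payload to be expressed from a spliced transcript. A short residual env fragment sits just before the 3′ LTR. In bacteria the plasmid replicates from a high-copy ColE1/pUC-type origin and is selected with ampicillin through the bla gene and its promoter. A small lacI fragment in the backbone appears to be a cloning remnant.

Expression is driven by the 5′ LTR, and a single transcript carries all payload functions. The mouse Ly6g coding sequence provides a cell-surface marker for identifying or sorting transduced cells. According to the construct name, it is linked through a P2A self-cleaving peptide to an HA-tagged puromycin N-acetyltransferase, which allows drug selection and epitope detection. The P2A and HA elements are not annotated separately in the feature table. Downstream of the coding region, human miR-30a 5′ and 3′ flanking sequences enclose an artificial hairpin directed against Renilla luciferase. The hairpin is processed by the endogenous microRNA pathway, and the Renilla target is not a mammalian gene, so the construct serves as a negative control alongside sister vectors carrying gene-specific miRs.
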