Addgene plasmid #163340: pMY-Ly6G-P2A-PuroR-HA-Rluc_miR
Purpose: Retroviral vector for negative control of knockdown expressing a non-target miR against Renilla luciferase and expression of a Ly6G surface marker and an HA-tagged puromycin selection marker
Depositing lab: Louis Ates & Teunis Geijtenbeek. Depositing organization: Academic Medical Center, University of Amsterdam. Publication: An optimized retroviral toolbox for overexpression and genetic perturbation of primary lymphocytes. van der Donk LEH, van der Spek J, van Duivenvoorde T, Ten Brink MS, Geijtenbeek TBH, Kuijl CP, van Heijst JWJ, Ates LS. Biol Open. 2022 Feb 15;11(2):bio059032. doi: 10.1242/bio.059032. Epub 2022 Mar 1. PubMed 35229875.
Backbone
  Vector backbone: pMY
  Vector type: Mammalian Expression, Retroviral, RNAi
  Selectable markers: Puromycin
Growth in bacteria
  Bacterial resistance: Ampicillin, 100 μg/mL
  Growth temperature: 37°C
  Growth strain: NEB Stable
  Copy number: High Copy
Gene/Insert
  Gene/Insert name: Ly-6G
  gRNA/shRNA sequence: AGGAATTATAATGCTTATCTA
  Species: M. musculus (mouse)
  Entrez Gene: Ly6g (a.k.a. Gr, Gr-, Gr-1, Gr1, Ly-6, Ly-6G)
  Promoter: LTR
  Cloning method: Restriction Enzyme; 5′ cloning site Unknown (unknown if destroyed); 3′ cloning site Unknown (unknown if destroyed)
Terms and licenses: Academic/Nonprofit Terms; Industry Terms: Not Available to Industry
Depositor comments: Please visit https://www.biorxiv.org/content/10.1101/2021.01.08.425881v1 for bioRxiv preprint.
How to cite: pMY-Ly6G-P2A-PuroR-HA-Rluc_miR was a gift from Louis Ates & Teunis Geijtenbeek (Addgene plasmid # 163340 ; http://n2t.net/addgene:163340 ; RRID:Addgene_163340)
